>Addgene plasmid #11546 | EGFP-LC3 | addgene full sequence | sequence record 339893 | Addgene NGS Result
CTCATCCTGTCTCTTGATCGATCTTTGCAAAAGCCTAGGCCTCCAAAAAAGCCTCCTCACTACTTCTGGA
ATAGCTCAGAGGCCGAGGCGGCCTCGGCCTCTGCATAAATAAAAAAAATTAGTCAGCCATGGGGCGGAGA
ATGGGCGGAACTGGGCGGAGTTAGGGGCGGGATGGGCGGAGTTAGGGGCGGGACTATGGTTGCTGACTAA
TTGAGATGCATGCTTTGCATACTTCTGCCTGCTGGGGAGCCTGGGGACTTTCCACACCTGGTTGCTGACT
AATTGAGATGCATGCTTTGCATACTTCTGCCTGCTGGGGAGCCTGGGGACTTTCCACACCCTAACTGACA
CACATTCCACAGCTGGTTCTTTCCGCCTCAGGACTCTTCCTTTTTCAATATTATTGAAGCATTTATCAGG
GTTATTGTCTCATGAGCGGATACATATTTGAATGTATTTAGAAAAATAAACAAATAGGGGTTCCGCGCAC
ATTTCCCCGAAAAGTGCCACCTG
[124 nt withheld, positions 514-637]
C
[91 nt withheld, positions 639-729]
A
[49 nt withheld, positions 731-779]
CCTTTGACGTTGGAGTCCACGTTCTTT
[37 nt withheld, positions 807-843]
ACCCTATCTCGGTCTATTCTTTTGATTTATAAGGGATTTTGCCGATTTCGGCCTATTGGTTAAAAAATGA
GCTGATTTAACAAAAATTTAACGCGAATTTTAACAAAATATTAACGCTTACAATTTACGCGTTAAGATAC
ATTGATGAGTTTGGACAAACCACAACTAGAATGCAGTGAAAAAAATGCTTTATTTGTGAAATTTGTGATG
CTATTGCTTTATTTGTAACCATTATAAGCTGCAATAAACAAGTTAACAACAACAATTGCATTCATTTTAT
GTTTCAGGTTCAGGGGGAGGTGTGGGAGGTTTTTTAAAGCAAGTAAAACCTCTACAAATGTGGTATGGCT
GATTATGATCAGTTATCTAGATCCGGTGGATCCCGGGCCCGCGGTACCGTCGACTGCAGAATTCTTACAC
TGACAATTTCATCCCGAACGTCTCCTGGGAGGCATAGACCATGTACAGGAATCCATCTTCATCTTTCTCA
CTCTCATACACCTCTGAGATTGGTGTGGAGACGCTGACCATGCTGTGTCCGTTCACCAACAGGAAGAAGG
CCTGATTAGCATTGAGCTGTAAGCGCCTTCTAATTATCTTGATGAGCTCACTCATGTTGACATGGTCAGG
TACAAGGAACTTTGTTTTATCCAGAACAGGAAGCTGCTTCTCACCCTTGTATCGTTCTATTATCACCGGG
ATTTTGGTTGGATGCTGCTCTCGAATAAGTCGGACATCTTCTACTCTTTGTTCGAAGGTGCGGCGCTGCT
TGAAGGTCTTCTCCGACGGCATGGGAATTCGAAGCTTGAGCTCGAGATCTGAGTACTTGTACAGCTCGTC
CATGCCGAGAGTGATCCCGGCGGCGGTCACGAACTCCAGCAGGACCATGTGATCGCGCTTCTCGTTGGGG
TCTTTGCTCAGGGCGGACTGGGTGCTCAGGTAGTGGTTGTCGGGCAGCAGCACGGGGCCGTCGCCGATGG
GGGTGTTCTGCTGGTAGTGGTCGGCGAGCTGCACGCTGCCGTCCTCGATGTTGTGGCGGATCTTGAAGTT
CACCTTGATGCCGTTCTTCTGCTTGTCGGCCATGATATAGACGTTGTGGCTGTTGTAGTTGTACTCCAGC
TTGTGCCCCAGGATGTTGCCGTCCTCCTTGAAGTCGATGCCCTTCAGCTCGATGCGGTTCACCAGGGTGT
CGCCCTCGAACTTCACCTCGGCGCGGGTCTTGTAGTTGCCGTCGTCCTTGAAGAAGATGGTGCGCTCCTG
GACGTAGCCTTCGGGCATGGCGGACTTGAAGAAGTCGTGCTGCTTCATGTGGTCGGGGTAGCGGCTGAAG
CACTGCACGCCGTAGGTCAGGGTGGTCACGAGGGTGGGCCAGGGCACGGGCAGCTTGCCGGTGGTGCAGA
TGAACTTCAGGGTCAGCTTGCCGTAGGTGGCATCGCCCTCGCCCTCGCCGGACACGCTGAACTTGTGGCC
GTTTACGTCGCCGTCCAGCTCGACCAGGATGGGCACCACCCCGGTGAACAGCTCCTCGCCCTTGCTCACC
ATGGTGGCGACCGGTAGCGCTAGCGGATCTGACGGTTCACTAAACCAGCTCTGCTTATATAGACCTCCCA
CCGTACACGCCTACCGCCCATTTGCGTCAATGGGGCGGAGTTGTTACGACATTTTGGAAAGTCCCGTTGA
TTTTGGTGCCAAAACAAACTCCCATTGACGTCAATGGGGTGGAGACTTGGAAATCCCCGTGAGTCAAACC
GCTATCCACGCCCATTGATGTACTGCCAAAACCGCATCACCATGGTAATAGCGATGACTAATACGTAGAT
GTACTGCCAAGTAGGAAAGTCCCATAAGGTCATGTACTGGGCATAATGCCAGGCGGGCCATTTACCGTCA
TTGACGTCAATAGGGGGCGTACTTGGCATATGATACACTTGATGTACTGCCAAGTGGGCAGTTTACCGTA
AATACTCCACCCATTGACGTCAATGGAAAGTCCCTATTGGCGTTACTATGGGAACATACGTCATTATTGA
CGTCAATGGGCGGGGGTCGTTGGGCGGTCAGCCAGGCGGGCCATTTACCGTAAGTTATGTAACGCGGAAC
TCCATATATGGGCTATGAACTAATGACCCCGTAATTGATTACTATTAATAACTAATGCATGGCGGTAATA
CGGTTATCCACAGAATCAGGGGATAACGCAGGAAAGAACATGTGAGCAAAAGGCCAGCAAAAGGCCAGGA
ACCGTAAAAAGGCCGCGTTGCTGGCGTTTTTCCATAGGCTCCGCCCCCCTGACGAGCATCACAAAAATCG
ACGCTCAAGTCAGAGGTGGCGAAACCCGACAGGACTATAAAGATACCAGGCGTTTCCCCCTGGAAGCTCC
CTCGTGCGCTCTCCTGTTCCGACCCTGCCGCTTACCGGATACCTGTCCGCCTTTCTCCCTTCGGGAAGCG
TGGCGCTTTCTCATAGCTCACGCTGTAGGTATCTCAGTTCGGTGTAGGTCGTTCGCTCCAAGCTGGGCTG
TGTGCACGAACCCCCCGTTCAGCCCGACCGCTGCGCCTTATCCGGTAACTATCGTCTTGAGTCCAACCCG
GTAAGACACGACTTATCGCCACTGGCAGCAGCCACTGGTAACAGGATTAGCAGAGCGAGGTATGTAGGCG
GTGCTACAGAGTTCTTGAAGTGGTGGCCTAACTACGGCTACACTAGAAGAACAGTATTTGGTATCTGCGC
TCTGCTGAAGCCAGTTACCTTCGGAAAAAGAGTTGGTAGCTCTTGATCCGGCAAACAAACCACCGCTGGT
AGCGGTGGTTTTTTTGTTTGCAAGCAGCAGATTACGCGCAGAAAAAAAGGATCTCAAGAAGATCCTTTGA
TCTTTTCTACGGGGTCTGACGCTCAGTGGAACGAAAACTCACGTTAAGGGATTTTGGTCATGAGATTATC
AAAAAGGATCTTCACCTAGATCCTTTTAAATTAAAAATGAAGTTTTAAATCAATCTAAAGTATATATGAG
TAACCTGAGGCTATGGCAGGGCCTGCCGCCCCGACGTTGGCTGCGAGCCCTGGGCCTTCACCCGAACTTG
GGGGGTGGGGTGGGGAAAAGGAAGAAACGCGGGCGTATTGGCCCCAATGGGGTCTCGGTGGGGTATCGAC
AGAGTGCCAGCCCTGGGACCGAACCCCGCGTTTATGAACAAACGACCCAACACCGTGCGTTTTATTCTGT
CTTTTTATTGCCGTCATAGCGCGGGTTCCTTCCGGTATTGTCTCCTTCCGTGTTTCAGTTAGCCTCCCCC
TAGGGTGGGCGAAGAACTCCAGCATGAGATCCCCGCGCTGGAGGATCATCCAGCCGGCGTCCCGGAAAAC
GATTCCGAAGCCCAACCTTTCATAGAAGGCGGCGGTGGAATCGAAATCTCGTGATGGCAGGTTGGGCGTC
GCTTGGTCGGTCATTTCGAACCCCAGAGTCCCGCTCAGAAGAACTCGTCAAGAAGGCGATAGAAGGCGAT
GCGCTGCGAATCGGGAGCGGCGATACCGTAAAGCACGAGGAAGCGGTCAGCCCATTCGCCGCCAAGCTCT
TCAGCAATATCACGGGTAGCCAACGCTATGTCCTGATAGCGGTCCGCCACACCCAGCCGGCCACAGTCGA
TGAATCCAGAAAAGCGGCCATTTTCCACCATGATATTCGGCAAGCAGGCATCGCCATGGGTCACGACGAG
ATCCTCGCCGTCGGGCATGCTCGCCTTGAGCCTGGCGAACAGTTCGGCTGGCGCGAGCCCCTGATGCTCT
TCGTCCAGATCATCCTGATCGACAAGACCGGCTTCCATCCGAGTACGTGCTCGCTCGATGCGATGTTTCG
CTTGGTGGTCGAATGGGCAGGTAGCCGGATCAAGCGTATGCAGCCGCCGCATTGCATCAGCCATGATGGA
TACTTTCTCGGCAGGAGCAAGGTGAGATGACAGGAGATCCTGCCCCGGCACTTCGCCCAATAGCAGCCAG
TCCCTTCCCGCTTCAGTGACAACGTCGAGCACAGCTGCGCAAGGAACGCCCGTCGTGGCCAGCCACGATA
GCCGCGCTGCCTCGTCTTGCAGTTCATTCAGGGCACCGGACAGGTCGGTCTTGACAAAAAGAACCGGGCG
CCCCTGCGCTGACAGCCGGAACACGGCGGCATCAGAGCAGCCGATTGTCTGTTGTGCCCAGTCATAGCCG
AATAGCCTCTCCACCCAAGCGGCCGGAGAACCTGCGTGCAATCCATCTTGTTCAATCATGCGAAACGATC
Features (pLannotate 1.2.2; 16 found; start..end, strand, type, name):
     24..381     -  promoter       SV40 promoter: SV40 enhancer and early promoter
    383..487     -  promoter       AmpR promoter: bla
    514..942     +  rep_origin     f1 ori (sequence partly withheld): f1 bacteriophage origin of replication; arrow indicates direction of (+) strand synthesis
    976..1097    -  polyA_signal   SV40 poly(A) signal: SV40 polyadenylation signal
   1120..1204    -  CDS            large T antigen (fragment): large T antigen from SV40 (simian virus 40)
   1221..1257    -  misc_feature   MCS (fragment): multiple cloning site
   1261..1635    -  CDS            LC3B: human LC3 protein; MAP1LC3B; Atg8 family member found on autophagosomes
   1638..1667    -  misc_feature   MCS (fragment): multiple cloning site
   1669..2385    -  CDS            EGFP: EGFP is a basic (constitutively fluorescent) green fluorescent protein published in 1996, derived from Aequorea victoria. It is reported to be a rapidly-maturing weak dimer with moderate acid sensitivity.
   2430..2633    -  promoter       CMV promoter: human cytomegalovirus (CMV) immediate early promoter
   2634..2937    -  enhancer       CMV enhancer: human cytomegalovirus immediate early enhancer
   3112..3700    -  rep_origin     ori: high-copy-number ColE1/pMB1/pBR322/pUC origin of replication
   3922..3938    +  polyA_signal   bGH poly(A) signal (fragment): bovine growth hormone polyadenylation signal
   4029..4076    -  polyA_signal   HSV TK poly(A) signal: herpes simplex virus thymidine kinase polyadenylation signal (Cole and Stacy, 1985)
   4135..4287    -  CDS            ble (fragment): BLE_KLEPN - Experimental evidence at protein level: Swiss-Prot protein existence level 1. Binding protein with a strong affinity to the bleomycin family of antibiotics. Binds to CL990; an antimitotic-antibiotic compound. From Klebsiella pneumoniae.
   4308..5102    -  CDS            NeoR/KanR: aminoglycoside phosphotransferase from Tn5; aph(3')-II (or nptII); confers resistance to neomycin, kanamycin, and G418 (Geneticin®)
