[The description below was written by a language model from this plasmid's Addgene catalogue record and pLannotate feature annotations shown in this document.]
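Description:
EGFP-LC3 is a mammalian expression plasmid built on the Clontech pEGFP-C3 backbone that produces human LC3B (MAP1LC3B, the human homolog of yeast Atg8) fused at its N terminus to EGFP. The roughly 380 bp LC3B coding sequence was inserted into the multiple cloning site at EcoRI sites on both sides, which remain intact, placing it directly downstream of and in frame with the EGFP open reading frame. Transcription of the fusion is driven by the human cytomegalovirus immediate-early enhancer and promoter and terminated by the SV40 polyadenylation signal. The sequenced record is 5,113 nt, consistent with the stated backbone and insert sizes.

The plasmid replicates in E. coli from a high-copy ColE1/pUC-type origin and also carries an f1 origin for single-stranded DNA production. A single Tn5 aminoglycoside phosphotransferase gene (NeoR/KanR) serves both hosts: a bacterial bla-type promoter gives kanamycin resistance in bacteria, while the adjacent SV40 enhancer/early promoter, together with the HSV TK polyadenylation signal, gives G418 resistance for selecting stably transfected mammalian cells. The small annotated fragments of ble, SV40 large T antigen and bGH poly(A) appear to be backbone remnants or short similarity matches rather than functional elements.

LC3B is an Atg8-family protein found on autophagosomes, so the fluorescent fusion serves as a live or fixed-cell marker of these structures, typically shifting from diffuse signal to discrete puncta when autophagosomes form. The associated publication concerns the subversion of cellular autophagosomal machinery by RNA viruses, and the record notes that part of the plasmid derives from a construct made in another laboratory.
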