Addgene plasmid #11546: EGFP-LC3
Depositing lab: Karla Kirkegaard. Publication: Subversion of cellular autophagosomal machinery by RNA viruses. Jackson WT, Giddings TH, Taylor MP, Mulinyawe S, Rabinovitch M, Kopito RR, Kirkegaard K. PLoS Biol. 2005 May . 3(5):e156. 10.1371/journal.pbio.0030156 PubMed 15884975.
Backbone
  Vector backbone: pEGFP-C3
  Backbone manufacturer: Clontech
  Backbone size w/o insert (bp): 4727
  Vector type: Mammalian Expression
  Selectable markers: Neomycin (select with G418)
Growth in bacteria
  Bacterial resistance: Kanamycin, 50 μg/mL
  Growth temperature: 37°C
  Growth strain: DH5alpha
  Copy number: Unknown
Gene/Insert
  Gene/Insert name: LC3B (alt names: NM_022818; Human homolog of yeast ATG8p)
  Species: H. sapiens (human)
  Insert size (bp): 380
  GenBank ID: NM_022818
  Entrez Gene: MAP1LC3B (a.k.a. ATG8F, LC3B, MAP1A/1BLC3, MAP1LC3B-a)
  Tag / fusion protein: EGFP (N terminal on insert)
  Cloning method: Restriction Enzyme; 5′ cloning site EcoRI (not destroyed); 3′ cloning site EcoRI (not destroyed)
  Sequencing primers: 5′ CMV Forward; 3′ EBV Reverse
Resource information
  A portion of this plasmid was derived from a plasmid made by: Kopito Lab - see reference
Terms and licenses: Academic/Nonprofit Terms; Industry Terms: Not Available to Industry
How to cite: EGFP-LC3 was a gift from Karla Kirkegaard (Addgene plasmid # 11546 ; http://n2t.net/addgene:11546 ; RRID:Addgene_11546)
