>Addgene plasmid #11546 | EGFP-LC3 | addgene partial sequence | sequence record 65820 | SV40-pA-R
TTATAAGCTGCAATAAACAAGTTAACAACAACAATTGCATTCATTTTATGTTTCAGGTTCAGGGGGAGGT
GTGGGAGGTTTTTTAAAGCAAGTAAAACCTCTACAAATGTGGTATGGCTGATTATGATCAGTTATCTAGA
TCCGGTGGATCCCGGGCCCGCGGTACCGTCGACTGCAGAATTCTTACACTGACAATTTCATCCCGAACGT
CTCCTGGGAGGCATAGACCATGTACAGGAATCCATCTTCATCTTTCTCACTCTCATACACCTCTGAGATT
GGTGTGGAGACGCTGACCATGCTGTGTCCGTTCACCAACAGGAAGAAGGCCTGATTAGCATTGAGCTGTA
AGCGCCTTCTAATTATCTTGATGAGCTCACTCATGTTGACATGGTCAGGTACAAGGAACTTTGTTTTATC
CAGAACAGGAAGCTGCTTCTCACCCTTGTATCGTTCTATTATCACCGGGATTTTGGTTGGATGCTGCTCT
CGAATAAGTCGGACATCTTCTACTCTTTGTTCGAAGGTGCGGCGCTGCTTGAAGGTCTTCTCCGACGGCA
TGGGAATTCGAAGCTTGAGCTCGAGATCTGAGTACTTGTACAGCTCGTCCATGCCGAGAGTGATCCCGGC
GGCGGTCACGAACTCCAGCAGGACCATGTGATCGCGCTTCTCGTTGGGGTCTTTGCTCAGGGCGGACTGG
GTGCTCAGGTAGTGGTTGTCGGGCAGCAGCACGGGGCCGTCGCCGATGGGGGTGTTCTGCTGGTAGTGGT
CGGCGAGCTGCACGCTGCCGTCCTCGATGTTGTGGCGGATCTTGAAGTTCACCTTGATGCCGTTCTTCTG
CTTGTCGGCCATGATATAGACGTTGTGGCTGTTGTAGTTGTACTCCAGCTTGTGCCCCAGGATGTTGCCG
TCCTCCTTGAAGTCGATGCCCTTCAGCTCGATGCGGTTCACCAGGGTGTCGCCCTCGAACTTCACCTCGG
CGCGGGTCTTGTAGTTGCCGTCGTCCTTGAAGAAGATGGTGCGCTCCTGGACGTAGCCTTCGGGCATGGC
GGACTTGAAGAAGTC
