>Addgene plasmid #11546 | EGFP-LC3 | addgene partial sequence | sequence record 117946 | CMV-F 5'-CGCAAATGGGCGGTAGGCGTG-3'
CTATATAAGCAGAGCTGGTTTAGTGAACCGTCAGATCCGCTAGCGCTACCGGTCGCCACCATGGTGAGCA
AGGGCGAGGAGCTGTTCACCGGGGTGGTGCCCATCCTGGTCGAGCTGGACGGCGACGTAAACGGCCACAA
GTTCAGCGTGTCCGGCGAGGGCGAGGGCGATGCCACCTACGGCAAGCTGACCCTGAAGTTCATCTGCACC
ACCGGCAAGCTGCCCGTGCCCTGGCCCACCCTCGTGACCACCCTGACCTACGGCGTGCAGTGCTTCAGCC
GCTACCCCGACCACATGAAGCAGCACGACTTCTTCAAGTCCGCCATGCCCGAAGGCTACGTCCAGGAGCG
CACCATCTTCTTCAAGGACGACGGCAACTACAAGACCCGCGCCGAGGTGAAGTTCGAGGGCGACACCCTG
GTGAACCGCATCGAGCTGAAGGGCATCGACTTCAAGGAGGACGGCAACATCCTGGGGCACAAGCTGGAGT
ACAACTACAACAGCCACAACGTCTATATCATGGCCGACAAGCAGAAGAACGGCATCAAGGTGAACTTCAA
GATCCGCCACAACATCGAGGACGGCAGCGTGCAGCTCGCCGACCACTACCAGCAGAACACCCCCATCGGC
GACGGCCCCGTGCTGCTGCCCGACAACCACTACCTGAGCACCCAGTCCGCCCTGAGCAAAGACCCCAACG
AGAAGCGCGATCACATGGTCCTGCTGGAGTTCGTGACCGCCGCCGGGATCACTCTCGGCATGGACGAGCT
GTACAAGTACTCAGATCTCGAGCTCAAGCTTCGAATTCCCATGCCGTCGGAGAAGACCTTCAAGCAGCGC
CGCACCTTCGAACAAAGAGTAGAAGATGTCCGACTTATTCGAGAGCAGCATCCAACCAAAATCCCGGTGA
TAATAGAACGATACAAGGGTGAGAAGCAGCTTCCTGTTCTGGATAAAACAAAGTTCCTTGTACCTGACCA
TGTCAACATGAGTGAGCTCATCAAGATAATTAGAAGGCGCTTACAGCTCAATGCTAATCAGGCCTTCTTC
CTGTTGGTGAACGGACACAGCATGGTCAGCGTCTCCACACCAATCTCAGAGGTGTATGA
