LOCUS       Exported 919 bp ds-DNA linear SYN 17-MAY-2021
DEFINITION  synthetic linear DNA
ACCESSION   .
VERSION     .
KEYWORDS    EGFP-LC3
SOURCE      synthetic DNA construct
  ORGANISM  synthetic DNA construct
REFERENCE   1 (bases 1 to 919)
  AUTHORS   Jackson WT, Giddings TH, Taylor MP, Mulinyawe S, Rabinovitch M,
            Kopito RR, Kirkegaard K
  TITLE     Subversion of cellular autophagosomal machinery by RNA viruses.
  JOURNAL   PLoS Biol. 2005 May . 3(5):e156.
  PUBMED    15884975
REFERENCE   2 (bases 1 to 919)
  AUTHORS   .
  TITLE     Direct Submission
  JOURNAL   Exported May 17, 2021 from SnapGene Server 1.1.58
            http://www.snapgene.com
FEATURES             Location/Qualifiers
     source          1..919
                     /organism="synthetic DNA construct"
                     /mol_type="other DNA"
     CDS             57..431
                     /codon_start=1
                     /gene="MAP1LC3B"
                     /product="human LC3 protein"
                     /label=LC3B
                     /note="Atg8 family member found on autophagosomes"
                     /translation="MPSEKTFKQRRTFEQRVEDVRLIREQHPTKIPVIIERYKGEKQLP
                     VLDKTKFLVPDHVNMSELIKIIRRRLQLNANQAFFLLVNGHSMVSVSTPISEVYESEKD
                     EDGFLYMVYASQETFGMKLSV"
     polyA_signal    595..716
                     /label=SV40 poly(A) signal
                     /note="SV40 polyadenylation signal"
     primer_bind     complement(632..651)
                     /label=SV40pA-R
                     /note="SV40 polyA, reverse primer"
     primer_bind     686..705
                     /label=EBV-rev
                     /note="SV40 polyA terminator, reverse primer"
     primer_bind     complement(860..881)
                     /label=F1ori-F
                     /note="F1 origin, forward primer"
ORIGIN
        1 tcggcatgga cgagctgtac aagtactcag atctcgagct caagcttcga attcccatgc
       61 cgtcggagaa gaccttcaag cagcgccgca ccttcgaaca aagagtagaa gatgtccgac
      121 ttattcgaga gcagcatcca accaaaatcc cggtgataat agaacgatac aagggtgaga
      181 agcagcttcc tgttctggat aaaacaaagt tccttgtacc tgaccatgtc aacatgagtg
      241 agctcatcaa gataattaga aggcgcttac agctcaatgc taatcaggcc ttcttcctgt
      301 tggtgaacgg acacagcatg gtcagcgtct ccacaccaat ctcagaggtg tatgagagtg
      361 agaaagatga agatggattc ctgtacatgg tctatgcctc ccaggagacg ttcgggatga
      421 aattgtcagt gtaagaattc tgcagtcgac ggtaccgcgg gcccgggatc caccggatct
      481 agataactga tcataatcag ccataccaca tttgtagagg ttttacttgc tttaaaaaac
      541 ctcccacacc tccccctgaa cctgaaacat aaaatgaatg caattgttgt tgttaacttg
      601 tttattgcag cttataatgg ttacaaataa agcaatagca tcacaaattt cacaaataaa
      661 gcattttttt cactgcattc tagttgtggt ttgtccaaac tcatcaatgt atcttaacgc
      721 gtaaattgta agcgttaata ttttgttaaa attcgcgtta aatttttgtt aaatcagctc
      781 attttttaac caataggccg aaatcggcaa aatcccttat aaatcaaaag aatagaccga
      841 gatagggttg agtgttgttc cagtttggaa caagagtcca ctattaaaga acgtggactc
      901 caacgtcaaa gggcgaaaa
//
